Addgene plasmid #172080: EIF2B3-R91H
Purpose: In vitro transcription for rescue experiments
Depositing lab: Cheol-Hee Kim. Depositing organization: Chungnam National University. Publication: Eif2b3 mutants recapitulate phenotypes of vanishing white matter disease and validate novel disease alleles in zebrafish. Lee YR, Kim SH, Ben-Mahmoud A, Kim OH, Choi TI, Lee KH, Ku B, Eum J, Kee Y, Lee S, Cha J, Won D, Lee ST, Choi JR, Lee JS, Kim HD, Kim HG, Bonkowsky JL, Kang HC, Kim CH. Hum Mol Genet. 2021 Apr 27;30(5):331-342. doi: 10.1093/hmg/ddab033. PubMed 33517449.
Backbone
  Vector backbone: pCS2+
  Backbone size w/o insert (bp): 4000
  Vector type: Mammalian Expression
Growth in bacteria
  Bacterial resistance: Ampicillin, 100 μg/mL
  Growth temperature: 37°C
  Growth strain: DH5alpha
  Copy number: High Copy
Gene/Insert
  Gene/Insert name: EIF2B3
  Species: H. sapiens (human)
  Insert size (bp): 1400
  Mutation: c.272G>A
  Entrez Gene: EIF2B3 (a.k.a. EIF-2B, EIF2Bgamma)
  Promoter: CMV
  Cloning method: Restriction Enzyme; 5′ cloning site ClaI (unknown if destroyed); 3′ cloning site XbaI (unknown if destroyed)
  Sequencing primers: 5′ SP6; 3′ T3
Terms and licenses: Academic/Nonprofit Terms; Industry Terms: Not Available to Industry
How to cite: EIF2B3-R91H was a gift from Cheol-Hee Kim (Addgene plasmid # 172080 ; http://n2t.net/addgene:172080 ; RRID:Addgene_172080)
