[The description below was written by a language model from this plasmid's Addgene catalogue record and pLannotate feature annotations shown in this document.]
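Description:
EIF2B3-R91H is a pCS2+-based plasmid carrying the human EIF2B3 coding sequence with a c.272G>A substitution, which corresponds to the R91H amino-acid change named in the construct. EIF2B3 encodes the gamma subunit of eIF2B, the guanine nucleotide exchange factor that recycles eIF2-GDP to eIF2-GTP during translation initiation. The insert of about 1.4 kb was cloned between the ClaI and XbaI sites, and the feature table, generated from the full 5,517 nt sequence, shows an EIF2B3 open reading frame with no annotated epitope tags or reporters.

The backbone is catalogued as a mammalian expression vector, and its layout serves two purposes. The simian cytomegalovirus IE94 enhancer/promoter lies upstream of the insert and, together with the downstream SV40 polyadenylation signal, can drive expression in vertebrate cells. An SP6 promoter sits between the CMV promoter and the coding sequence, so sense RNA can be transcribed in vitro, with the SV40 poly(A) signal included in the transcript. This is the depositor's stated purpose: in vitro transcription for rescue experiments. The associated publication title concerns zebrafish eif2b3 mutants that model vanishing white matter disease and the validation of disease alleles, which suggests the variant mRNA is tested for its ability to rescue mutant phenotypes. T7 (a fragment) and T3 promoters are annotated downstream of the insert in the opposite orientation.

In E. coli the plasmid is maintained by a high-copy ColE1/pUC-type origin and selected with ampicillin through the β-lactamase gene. An f1 origin and remnants of lac elements (lac promoter and operator, and lacI and lacZα fragments) are carried over from the parental cloning vector.
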