Features (pLannotate 1.2.2; 15 found; start..end, strand, type, name):
      1..978     +  promoter       CMV IE94 promoter: enhancer/promoter region of simian cytomegalovirus major immediate early transcription unit IE94
   1013..1031    +  promoter       SP6 promoter: promoter for bacteriophage SP6 RNA polymerase
   1105..2460    +  CDS            EIF2B3: EI2BG_HUMAN - Experimental evidence at protein level: Swiss-Prot protein existence level 1. Catalyzes the exchange of eukaryotic initiation factor 2- bound GDP for GTP. From Homo sapiens (Human).
   2525..2542    -  promoter       T7 promoter (fragment): promoter for bacteriophage T7 RNA polymerase
   2547..2681    -  polyA_signal   SV40 poly(A) signal: SV40 polyadenylation signal
   2794..2812    -  promoter       T3 promoter: promoter for bacteriophage T3 RNA polymerase
   2857..2873    -  protein_bind   lac operator: The lac repressor binds to the lac operator to inhibit transcription in E. coli. This inhibition can be relieved by adding lactose or isopropyl-β-D-thiogalactopyranoside (IPTG). lac repressor encoded by lacI
   2881..2911    -  promoter       lac promoter: promoter for the E. coli lac operon
   2926..2947    -  protein_bind   CAP binding site: CAP binding activates transcription in the presence of cAMP. E. coli catabolite activator protein
   2960..3052    -  CDS            lacI (fragment): lac repressor; lacI; The lac repressor binds to the lac operator to inhibit transcription in E. coli. This inhibition can be relieved by adding lactose or isopropyl-β-D-thiogalactopyranoside (IPTG).
   3235..3823    -  rep_origin     ori: high-copy-number ColE1/pMB1/pBR322/pUC origin of replication
   3994..4854    -  CDS            AmpR: β-lactamase; bla; confers resistance to ampicillin, carbenicillin, and related antibiotics
   4855..4959    -  promoter       AmpR promoter: bla
   5012..5440    -  rep_origin     f1 ori (sequence partly withheld): f1 bacteriophage origin of replication; arrow indicates direction of (+) strand synthesis
   5445..5511    -  CDS            lacZα (fragment): LacZα fragment of β-galactosidase; lacZ fragment
>Addgene plasmid #172080 | EIF2B3-R91H | addgene full sequence | sequence record 337819 | Addgene NGS Result
GCCAATTCAATATGGCGTATATGGACTCATGCCAATTCAATATGGTGGATCTGGACCTGTGCCAATTCAA
TATGGCGTATATGGACTCGTGCCAATTCAATATGGTGGATCTGGACCCCAGCCAATTCAATATGGCGGAC
TTGGCACCATGCCAATTCAATATGGCGGACCTGGCACTGTGCCAACTGGGGAGGGGTCTACTTGGCACGG
TGCCAAGTTTGAGGAGGGGTCTTGGCCCTGTGCCAAGTCCGCCATATTGAATTGGCATGGTGCCAATAAT
GGCGGCCATATTGGCTATATGCCAGGATCAATATATAGGCAATATCCAATATGGCCCTATGCCAATATGG
CTATTGGCCAGGTTCAATACTATGTATTGGCCCTATGCCATATAGTATTCCATATATGGGTTTTCCTATT
GACGTAGATAGCCCCTCCCAATGGGCGGTCCCATATACCATATATGGGGCTTCCTAATACCGCCCATAGC
CACTCCCCCATTGACGTCAATGGTCTCTATATATGGTCTTTCCTATTGACGTCATATGGGCGGTCCTATT
GACGTATATGGCGCCTCCCCCATTGACGTCAATTACGGTAAATGGCCCGCCTGGCTCAATGCCCATTGAC
GTCAATAGGACCACCCACCATTGACGTCAATGGGATGGCTCATTGCCCATTCATATCCGTTCTCACGCCC
CCTATTGACGTCAATGACGGTAAATGGCCCACTTGGCAGTACATCAATATCTATTAATAGTAACTTGGCA
AGTACATTACTATTGGAAGTACGCCAGGGTACATTGGCAGTACTCCCATTGACGTCAATGGCGGTAAATG
GCCCGCGATGGCTGCCAAGTACATCCCCATTGACGTCAATGGGGAGGGGCAATGACGCAAATGGGCGTTC
CATTGACGTAAATGGGCGGTAGGCGTGCCTAATGGGAGGTCTATATAAGCAATGCTCGTTTAGGGAACCG
CCATTCTGCCTGGGGACGTCGGAGCAAGCTTGATTTAGGTGACACTATAGAATACAAGCTACTTGTTCTT
TTTGCAGGATCCCATCGATGGCCGCACACAAGCTGGCTGACCCGGTTTGTAAAAATGGAATTTCAAGCAG
TAGTGATGGCAGTAGGTGGAGGATCTCGGATGACAGACCTAACTTCCAGCATTCCCAAACCTCTGCTTCC
AGTTGGGAACAAACCTTTAATTTGGTACCCATTGAACCTGCTTGAGCGTGTTGGATTTGAAGAAGTCATT
GTGGTTACAACCAGGGATGTTCAAAAGGCTCTATGTGCAGAATTCAAGATGAAAATGAAGCCAGATATTG
TGTGTATTCCTGATGATGCTGACATGGGAACTGCAGATTCTTTGCACTACATATATCCAAAACTTAAGAC
AGATGTGCTGGTGCTGAGCTGTGATCTGATAACAGACGTTGCCTTACATGAGGTTGTGGACCTGTTTAGA
GCTTATGATGCATCACTTGCTATGTTGATGAGAAAAGGCCAAGATAGCATAGAACCTGTTCCCGGTCAAA
AGGGGAAAAAAAAAGCAGTGGAGCAGCGTGACTTCATTGGAGTGGACAGCACAGGAAAGAGGCTGCTCTT
CATGGCTAATGAAGCAGACTTGGATGAAGAGCTGGTCATTAAGGGATCCATCCTACAGAAGCATCCTAGA
ATACGTTTCCACACGGGTCTTGTGGATGCCCACCTCTACTGTTTGAAAAAATACATCGTGGACTTCCTAA
TGGAAAATGGGTCAATAACTTCTATCCGGAGTGAACTGATTCCATATTTAGTGAGAAAACAGTTTTCCTC
AGCTTCCTCACAACAGGGACAAGAAGAAAAAGAGGAGGATCTAAAGAAAAAGGAGCTGAAGTCCTTAGAT
ATCTACAGTTTTATAAAAGAAGCCAATACACTGAACCTGGCTCCCTATGATGCCTGCTGGAATGCCTGTC
GAGGAGACAGGTGGGAAGACTTGTCCAGATCACAGGTGCGCTGCTATGTCCACATCATGAAAGAGGGGCT
CTGCTCTCGAGTGAGCACACTGGGACTCTACATGGAAGCAAACAGACAGGTGCCCAAATTGCTGTCTGCT
CTCTGTCCAGAAGAACCACCAGTCCATTCGTCAGCCCAGATTGTCAGCAAACACCTGGTTGGAGTTGACA
GCCTCATTGGGCCAGAGACACAGATTGGAGAGAAGTCATCCATTAAGCGCTCAGTCATTGGCTCATCCTG
TCTCATAAAAGATAGAGTGACTATTACCAATTGCCTTCTCATGAACTCAGTCACTGTGGAGGAAGGAAGC
AATATCCAAGGCAGTGTCATCTGCAACAATGCTGTGATCGAGAAGGGTGCAGACATCAAGGACTGCTTGA
TTGGAAGTGGCCAGAGGATTGAAGCCAAAGCTAAACGAGTGAATGAGGTGATCGTGGGGAATGACCAGCT
CATGGAGATCTGAGTTCTGAGCAAGTCAGACTCCTTCCTTTTGGCCTCCAAAGCCACAGATGTTGGCTCT
AGAACTATAGTGAGTCGTATTACGTAGATCCAGACATGATAAGATACATTGATGAGTTTGGACAAACCAC
AACTAGAATGCAGTGAAAAAAATGCTTTATTTGTGAAATTTGTGATGCTATTGCTTTATTTGTAACCATT
ATAAGCTGCAATAAACAAGTTAACAACAACAATTGCATTCATTTTATGTTTCAGGTTCAGGGGGAGGTGT
GGGAGGTTTTTTAATTCGCGGCCGCGGCGCCAATGCATTGGGCCCGGTACCCAGCTTTTGTTCCCTTTAG
TGAGGGTTAATTGCGCGCTTGGCGTAATCATGGTCATAGCTGTTTCCTGTGTGAAATTGTTATCCGCTCA
CAATTCCACACAACATACGAGCCGGGAGCATAAAGTGTAAAGCCTGGGGTGCCTAATGAGTGAGCTAACT
CACATTAATTGCGTTGCGCTCACTGCCCGCTTTCCAGTCGGGAAACCTGTCGTGCCAGCTGCATTAATGA
ATCGGCCAACGCGCGGGGAGAGGCGGTTTGCGTATTGGGCGCTCTTCCGCTTCCTCGCTCACTGACTCGC
TGCGCTCGGTCGTTCGGCTGCGGCGAGCGGTATCAGCTCACTCAAAGGCGGTAATACGGTTATCCACAGA
ATCAGGGGATAACGCAGGAAAGAACATGTGAGCAAAAGGCCAGCAAAAGGCCAGGAACCGTAAAAAGGCC
GCGTTGCTGGCGTTTTTCCATAGGCTCCGCCCCCCTGACGAGCATCACAAAAATCGACGCTCAAGTCAGA
GGTGGCGAAACCCGACAGGACTATAAAGATACCAGGCGTTTCCCCCTGGAAGCTCCCTCGTGCGCTCTCC
TGTTCCGACCCTGCCGCTTACCGGATACCTGTCCGCCTTTCTCCCTTCGGGAAGCGTGGCGCTTTCTCAT
AGCTCACGCTGTAGGTATCTCAGTTCGGTGTAGGTCGTTCGCTCCAAGCTGGGCTGTGTGCACGAACCCC
CCGTTCAGCCCGACCGCTGCGCCTTATCCGGTAACTATCGTCTTGAGTCCAACCCGGTAAGACACGACTT
ATCGCCACTGGCAGCAGCCACTGGTAACAGGATTAGCAGAGCGAGGTATGTAGGCGGTGCTACAGAGTTC
TTGAAGTGGTGGCCTAACTACGGCTACACTAGAAGAACAGTATTTGGTATCTGCGCTCTGCTGAAGCCAG
TTACCTTCGGAAAAAGAGTTGGTAGCTCTTGATCCGGCAAACAAACCACCGCTGGTAGCGGTGGTTTTTT
TGTTTGCAAGCAGCAGATTACGCGCAGAAAAAAAGGATCTCAAGAAGATCCTTTGATCTTTTCTACGGGG
TCTGACGCTCAGTGGAACGAAAACTCACGTTAAGGGATTTTGGTCATGAGATTATCAAAAAGGATCTTCA
CCTAGATCCTTTTAAATTAAAAATGAAGTTTTAAATCAATCTAAAGTATATATGAGTAAACTTGGTCTGA
CAGTTACCAATGCTTAATCAGTGAGGCACCTATCTCAGCGATCTGTCTATTTCGTTCATCCATAGTTGCC
TGACTCCCCGTCGTGTAGATAACTACGATACGGGAGGGCTTACCATCTGGCCCCAGTGCTGCAATGATAC
CGCGAGACCCACGCTCACCGGCTCCAGATTTATCAGCAATAAACCAGCCAGCCGGAAGGGCCGAGCGCAG
AAGTGGTCCTGCAACTTTATCCGCCTCCATCCAGTCTATTAATTGTTGCCGGGAAGCTAGAGTAAGTAGT
TCGCCAGTTAATAGTTTGCGCAACGTTGTTGCCATTGCTACAGGCATCGTGGTGTCACGCTCGTCGTTTG
GTATGGCTTCATTCAGCTCCGGTTCCCAACGATCAAGGCGAGTTACATGATCCCCCATGTTGTGCAAAAA
AGCGGTTAGCTCCTTCGGTCCTCCGATCGTTGTCAGAAGTAAGTTGGCCGCAGTGTTATCACTCATGGTT
ATGGCAGCACTGCATAATTCTCTTACTGTCATGCCATCCGTAAGATGCTTTTCTGTGACTGGTGAGTACT
CAACCAAGTCATTCTGAGAATAGTGTATGCGGCGACCGAGTTGCTCTTGCCCGGCGTCAATACGGGATAA
TACCGCGCCACATAGCAGAACTTTAAAAGTGCTCATCATTGGAAAACGTTCTTCGGGGCGAAAACTCTCA
AGGATCTTACCGCTGTTGAGATCCAGTTCGATGTAACCCACTCGTGCACCCAACTGATCTTCAGCATCTT
TTACTTTCACCAGCGTTTCTGGGTGAGCAAAAACAGGAAGGCAAAATGCCGCAAAAAAGGGAATAAGGGC
GACACGGAAATGTTGAATACTCATACTCTTCCTTTTTCAATATTATTGAAGCATTTATCAGGGTTATTGT
CTCATGAGCGGATACATATTTGAATGTATTTAGAAAAATAAACAAATAGGGGTTCCGCGCACATTTCCCC
GAAAAGTGCCACCTAAATTGTAAGCGTTAATATTTTGTTAAAATTCGCGTTAAATTTTTGTTAAATCAGC
TCATTTTTTAACCAATAGGCCGAAATCGGCAAAATCCCTTATAAATCAAAAGAATAGACCGAGATAGGGT
[37 nt withheld, positions 5111-5147]
AAAGAACGTGGACTCCAACGTCAAAGG
[49 nt withheld, positions 5175-5223]
T
[91 nt withheld, positions 5225-5315]
G
[124 nt withheld, positions 5317-5440]
CCCATTCGCCATTCAGGCTGCGCAACTGTTGGGAAGGGCGATCGGTGCGGGCCTCTTCGCTATTACGCCA
GTCGACC
