>Addgene plasmid #172080 | EIF2B3-R91H | depositor full sequence | sequence record 333667 | Full Sequence
ATGGAATTTCAAGCAGTAGTGATGGCAGTAGGTGGAGGATCTCGGATGACAGACCTAACTTCCAGCATTC
CCAAACCTCTGCTTCCAGTTGGGAACAAACCTTTAATTTGGTACCCATTGAACCTGCTTGAGCGTGTTGG
ATTTGAAGAAGTCATTGTGGTTACAACCAGGGATGTTCAAAAGGCTCTATGTGCAGAATTCAAGATGAAA
ATGAAGCCAGATATTGTGTGTATTCCTGATGATGCTGACATGGGAACTGCAGATTCTTTGCACTACATAT
ATCCAAAACTTAAGACAGATGTGCTGGTGCTGAGCTGTGATCTGATAACAGACGTTGCCTTACATGAGGT
TGTGGACCTGTTTAGAGCTTATGATGCATCACTTGCTATGTTGATGAGAAAAGGCCAAGATAGCATAGAA
CCTGTTCCCGGTCAAAAGGGGAAAAAAAAAGCAGTGGAGCAGCGTGACTTCATTGGAGTGGACAGCACAG
GAAAGAGGCTGCTCTTCATGGCTAATGAAGCAGACTTGGATGAAGAGCTGGTCATTAAGGGATCCATCCT
ACAGAAGCATCCTAGAATACGTTTCCACACGGGTCTTGTGGATGCCCACCTCTACTGTTTGAAAAAATAC
ATCGTGGACTTCCTAATGGAAAATGGGTCAATAACTTCTATCCGGAGTGAACTGATTCCATATTTAGTGA
GAAAACAGTTTTCCTCAGCTTCCTCACAACAGGGACAAGAAGAAAAAGAGGAGGATCTAAAGAAAAAGGA
GCTGAAGTCCTTAGATATCTACAGTTTTATAAAAGAAGCCAATACACTGAACCTGGCTCCCTATGATGCC
TGCTGGAATGCCTGTCGAGGAGACAGGTGGGAAGACTTGTCCAGATCACAGGTGCGCTGCTATGTCCACA
TCATGAAAGAGGGGCTCTGCTCTCGAGTGAGCACACTGGGACTCTACATGGAAGCAAACAGACAGGTGCC
CAAATTGCTGTCTGCTCTCTGTCCAGAAGAACCACCAGTCCATTCGTCAGCCCAGATTGTCAGCAAACAC
CTGGTTGGAGTTGACAGCCTCATTGGGCCAGAGACACAGATTGGAGAGAAGTCATCCATTAAGCGCTCAG
TCATTGGCTCATCCTGTCTCATAAAAGATAGAGTGACTATTACCAATTGCCTTCTCATGAACTCAGTCAC
TGTGGAGGAAGGAAGCAATATCCAAGGCAGTGTCATCTGCAACAATGCTGTGATCGAGAAGGGTGCAGAC
ATCAAGGACTGCTTGATTGGAAGTGGCCAGAGGATTGAAGCCAAAGCTAAACGAGTGAATGAGGTGATCG
TGGGGAATGACCAGCTCATGGAGATCTGA
